Addgene plasmid #195745: pActin-miRFP718nano
Purpose: Human beta-actin labelled with near-infrared fluorescent protein miRFP718nano
Depositing lab: Vladislav Verkhusha. Depositing organization: University of Helsinki. Publication: Deep-tissue SWIR imaging using rationally designed small red-shifted near-infrared fluorescent protein. Oliinyk OS, Ma C, Pletnev S, Baloban M, Toboada C, Sheng H, Yao J, Verkhusha VV. Nat Methods. 2022 Dec 1. doi: 10.1038/s41592-022-01683-0. PubMed 36456785.
Backbone
  Vector backbone: pcDNA3.1
  Backbone manufacturer: Invitrogen
  Vector type: Mammalian Expression
Growth in bacteria
  Bacterial resistance: Ampicillin, 100 μg/mL
  Growth temperature: 37°C
  Growth strain: DH5alpha
  Copy number: High Copy
Gene/Insert
  Gene/Insert name: miRFP718nano-human beta-actin
  Species: H. sapiens (human), Synthetic
  Insert size (bp): 1623
  Promoter: CMV
  Tag / fusion protein: miRFP718nano (N terminal on insert)
  Cloning method: Restriction Enzyme; 5′ cloning site NotI (not destroyed); 3′ cloning site XbaI (not destroyed)
  Sequencing primers: 5′ CMV Forward; 3′ BGH Reverse
Terms and licenses: Academic/Nonprofit Terms; Industry Terms: Not Available to Industry
How to cite: pActin-miRFP718nano was a gift from Vladislav Verkhusha (Addgene plasmid # 195745 ; http://n2t.net/addgene:195745 ; RRID:Addgene_195745)
