[The description below was written by a language model from this plasmid's Addgene catalogue record and pLannotate feature annotations shown in this document.]
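Description:
pActin-miRFP718nano is a mammalian expression plasmid built on the pcDNA3.1 backbone, designed to label the actin cytoskeleton with the small near-infrared fluorescent protein miRFP718nano. It is propagated in E. coli as a high-copy plasmid through a ColE1/pUC-type origin and selected with ampicillin via the β-lactamase gene. An f1 origin is also present. The sequenced record additionally carries an SV40 early promoter and EM7 promoter driving a bleomycin/Zeocin resistance gene followed by an SV40 polyadenylation signal. This suggests a Zeocin-selectable version of the backbone that could support selection in mammalian cells, although the catalogue entry lists only ampicillin.

The payload is a 1,623 bp fusion inserted between NotI and XbaI, in which miRFP718nano sits at the N terminus of human beta-actin. Expression is driven by the CMV immediate early enhancer and promoter and terminated by the bovine growth hormone polyadenylation signal. A T7 promoter lies just upstream of the coding region. The automated annotation labels the fluorescent protein as miRFP670nano and the actin as the bovine protein. These are most likely nearest database matches, reflecting the relatedness of the nano-series proteins derived from a Nostoc punctiforme cyanobacteriochrome and the very high conservation of beta-actin, rather than a real discrepancy. The matched protein is annotated as requiring the biliverdin cofactor for fluorescence.

The construct is used to visualise actin filaments in transfected mammalian cells in the near-infrared range. It also demonstrates that miRFP718nano performs as a fusion tag, in work associated with deep-tissue and short-wave infrared imaging.
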