Features (pLannotate 1.2.2; 22 found; start..end, strand, type, name):
    238..259     -  promoter       SV40 promoter (fragment): SV40 enhancer and early promoter
    263..487     -  polyA_signal   bGH poly(A) signal: bovine growth hormone polyadenylation signal
    597..1721    -  CDS            ACTB: ACTB_BOVIN - Experimental evidence at protein level: Swiss-Prot protein existence level 1. Actin is a highly conserved protein that polymerizes to produce filaments that form cross-linked networks in the cytoplasm of cells. Actin exists in both monomeric (G-actin) and polymeric (F-actin) forms, both forms playing key functions, such as cell motility and contraction. In addition to their role in the cytoplasmic cytoskeleton, G- and F-actin also localize in the nucleus, and regulate gene transcription and motility and repair of damaged DNA. From Bos taurus (Bovine).
   1779..2219    -  CDS            miRFP670nano: miRFP670nano is a basic (constitutively fluorescent) near ir fluorescent protein published in 2019, derived from Nostoc punctiforme. It has very low acid sensitivity. It requires the cofactor biliverdin for fluorescence.
   2252..2270    -  promoter       T7 promoter: promoter for bacteriophage T7 RNA polymerase
   2286..2319    -  LTR            5' LTR (truncated) (fragment): truncated 5' long terminal repeat (LTR) from HIV-1
   2315..2518    -  promoter       CMV promoter: human cytomegalovirus (CMV) immediate early promoter
   2519..2898    -  enhancer       CMV enhancer: human cytomegalovirus immediate early enhancer
   3053..3105    +  misc_feature   bom (fragment): basis of mobility region from pBR322
   3164..3268    +  promoter       AmpR promoter: bla
   3269..4129    +  CDS            AmpR: β-lactamase; bla; confers resistance to ampicillin, carbenicillin, and related antibiotics
   4300..4888    +  rep_origin     ori: high-copy-number ColE1/pMB1/pBR322/pUC origin of replication
   5071..5163    +  CDS            lacI (fragment): lac repressor; lacI; The lac repressor binds to the lac operator to inhibit transcription in E. coli. This inhibition can be relieved by adding lactose or isopropyl-β-D-thiogalactopyranoside (IPTG).
   5176..5197    +  protein_bind   CAP binding site: CAP binding activates transcription in the presence of cAMP. E. coli catabolite activator protein
   5212..5242    +  promoter       lac promoter: promoter for the E. coli lac operon
   5250..5266    +  protein_bind   lac operator: The lac repressor binds to the lac operator to inhibit transcription in E. coli. This inhibition can be relieved by adding lactose or isopropyl-β-D-thiogalactopyranoside (IPTG). lac repressor encoded by lacI
   5339..5460    -  polyA_signal   SV40 poly(A) signal: SV40 polyadenylation signal
   5455..5580    -  CDS            ble (fragment): BLE_KLEPN - Experimental evidence at protein level: Swiss-Prot protein existence level 1. Binding protein with a strong affinity to the bleomycin family of antibiotics. Binds to CL990; an antimitotic-antibiotic compound. From Klebsiella pneumoniae.
   5590..5964    -  CDS            BleoR: antibiotic-binding protein; Sh ble from Streptoalloteichus hindustanus; confers resistance to bleomycin, phleomycin, and Zeocin™
   5983..6030    -  promoter       EM7 promoter: synthetic bacterial promoter&nbsp
   6078..6407    -  promoter       SV40 promoter: SV40 enhancer and early promoter
   6421..217     -  rep_origin     f1 ori (across the origin) (sequence partly withheld): f1 bacteriophage origin of replication; arrow indicates direction of (+) strand synthesis
>Addgene plasmid #195745 | pActin-miRFP718nano | addgene full sequence | sequence record 384904 | Addgene NGS Result
T
[91 nt withheld, positions 2-92]
G
[124 nt withheld, positions 94-217]
GGGGATACCCCCTAGAGCCCCAGCTGGTTCTTTCCGCCTCAGAAGCCATAGAGCCCACCGCATCCCCAGC
ATGCCTGCTATTGTCTTCCCAATCCTCCCCCTTGCTGTCCTGCCCCACCCCACCCCCCAGAATAGAATGA
CACCTACTCAGACAATGCGATGCAATTTCCTCATTTTATTAGGAAAGGACAGTGGGAGTGGCACCTTCCA
GGGTCAAGGAAGGCACGGGGGAGGGGCAAACAACAGATGGCTGGCAACTAGAAGGCACAGTCGAGGCTGA
TCAGCGGGTTTAAACTCAATGGTGATGGTGATGATGACCGGTATGCATATTCAGATCCTCTTCTGAGATG
AGTTTTTGTTCGAAGGGCCCTCTAGACTAGAAGCATTTGCGGTGGACGATGGAGGGGCCGGACTCGTCAT
ACTCCTGCTTGCTGATCCACATCTGCTGGAAGGTGGACAGCGAGGCCAGGATGGAGCCGCCGATCCACAC
GGAGTACTTGCGCTCAGGAGGAGCAATGATCTTGATCTTCATTGTGCTGGGTGCCAGGGCAGTGATCTCC
TTCTGCATCCTGTCGGCAATGCCAGGGTACATGGTGGTGCCGCCAGACAGCACTGTGTTGGCGTACAGGT
CTTTGCGGATGTCCACGTCACACTTCATGATGGAGTTGAAGGTAGTTTCGTGGATGCCACAGGACTCCAT
GCCCAGGAAGGAAGGCTGGAAGAGTGCCTCAGGGCAGCGGAACCGCTCATTGCCAATGGTGATGACCTGG
CCGTCAGGCAGCTCGTAGCTCTTCTCCAGGGAGGAGCTGGAAGCAGCCGTGGCCATCTCTTGCTCGAAGT
CCAGGGCGACGTAGCACAGCTTCTCCTTAATGTCACGCACGATTTCCCGCTCGGCCGTGGTGGTGAAGCT
GTAGCCGCGCTCGGTGAGGATCTTCATGAGGTAGTCAGTCAGGTCCCGGCCAGCCAGGTCCAGACGCAGG
ATGGCATGGGGGAGGGCATACCCCTCGTAGATGGGCACAGTGTGGGTGACCCCGTCACCGGAGTCCATCA
CGATGCCAGTGGTACGGCCAGAGGCGTACAGGGATAGCACAGCCTGGATAGCAACGTACATGGCTGGGGT
GTTGAAGGTCTCAAACATGATCTGGGTCATCTTCTCGCGGTTGGCCTTGGGGTTCAGGGGGGCCTCGGTC
AGCAGCACGGGGTGCTCCTCGGGAGCCACACGCAGCTCATTGTAGAAGGTGTGGTGCCAGATTTTCTCCA
TGTCGTCCCAGTTGGTGACGATGCCGTGCTCGATGGGGTACTTCAGGGTGAGGATGCCTCTCTTGCTCTG
GGCCTCGTCGCCCACATAGGAATCCTTCTGACCCATGCCCACCATCACGCCCTGGTGCCTGGGGCGCCCC
ACGATGGAGGGGAAGACGGCCCGGGGGGCATCGTCGCCCGCGAAGCCGGCCTTGCACATGCCGGAGCCGT
TGTCGACGACGAGCGCGGCGATATCATCATCCATAGATCTTCCTCCTGATCCACCACCTCCAGAACCACC
TCCTCCTGATCCACCACCTCCGCTCTGCTGGATGGCGATGCCCATCACCACGGCTTGCTGTTTCAGGAAC
TCGATTTCCCAGGCCTGCCAGCTCCGAGGGGCGGCCAGTTGGTGGGCGCTGAACAAGCCCCACAGCTTCT
TGCCCTTCAGGATGGGGACAGCCACAATGGCCCGCACCTGGTACTGGGTCAGGAAGTCTCTATAGCTCTC
CGCCAGATTGGCCTGGTGGATGTCGGCGATGGCCTGGTATCTGCCGTGCAGGTATTCCTCGCCTCTGGTT
TCCATGAAGTAGCAGTCCCGCACGTGGGTCTTCAGGATGCTCAACCATCCGTCGTCCACGGCTTCGTAGA
TGATGTTGCCGGAGTAATCTTCCTCGAACTTGAACACGCAGAGTCTGTCCACTTGCAGGAACTGGCGCAC
CTCGGTCACGATGGTGTTCAGCATCTTGTCCAGGTTTGCCATGGTACCAAGCTTAACTAGCCAGCTTGGG
TCTCCCTATAGTGAGTCGTATTAATTTCGATAAGCCAGTAAGCAGTGGGTTCTCTAGTTAGCCAGAGAGC
TCTGCTTATATAGACCTCCCACCGTACACGCCTACCGCCCATTTGCGTCAATGGGGCGGAGTTGTTACGA
CATTTTGGAAAGTCCCGTTGATTTTGGTGCCAAAACAAACTCCCATTGACGTCAATGGGGTGGAGACTTG
GAAATCCCCGTGAGTCAAACCGCTATCCACGCCCATTGATGTACTGCCAAAACCGCATCACCATGGTAAT
AGCGATGACTAATACGTAGATGTACTGCCAAGTAGGAAAGTCCCATAAGGTCATGTACTGGGCATAATGC
CAGGCGGGCCATTTACCGTCATTGACGTCAATAGGGGGCGTACTTGGCATATGATACACTTGATGTACTG
CCAAGTGGGCAGTTTACCGTAAATACTCCACCCATTGACGTCAATGGAAAGTCCCTATTGGCGTTACTAT
GGGAACATACGTCATTATTGACGTCAATGGGCGGGGGTCGTTGGGCGGTCAGCCAGGCGGGCCATTTACC
GTAAGTTATGTAACGCGGAACTCCATATATGGGCTATGAACTAATGACCCCGTAATTGATTACTATTAAT
AACTAGTCAATAATCAATGTCAACGCGTATATCTGGCCCGTACATCGCGAAGCAGCGCAAAACGCCTAAC
CCTAAGCAGATTCTTCATGCAATTGTCGGTCAAGCCTTGCCTTGTTGTAGCTTAAATTTTGCTCGCGCAC
TACTCAGCGACCTCCAACACACAAGCAGGGAGCAGATACTGGCTTAACTATGCGGCATCAGAGCAGATTG
TACTGAGAGTGCACCATAGGGGATCGGGAGATCTCCCGATCCGTCGACGTCAGGTGGCACTTTTCGGGGA
AATGTGCGCGGAACCCCTATTTGTTTATTTTTCTAAATACATTCAAATATGTATCCGCTCATGAGACAAT
AACCCTGATAAATGCTTCAATAATATTGAAAAAGGAAGAGTATGAGTATTCAACATTTCCGTGTCGCCCT
TATTCCCTTTTTTGCGGCATTTTGCCTTCCTGTTTTTGCTCACCCAGAAACGCTGGTGAAAGTAAAAGAT
GCTGAAGATCAGTTGGGTGCACGAGTGGGTTACATCGAACTGGATCTCAACAGCGGTAAGATCCTTGAGA
GTTTTCGCCCCGAAGAACGTTTTCCAATGATGAGCACTTTTAAAGTTCTGCTATGTGGCGCGGTATTATC
CCGTATTGACGCCGGGCAAGAGCAACTCGGTCGCCGCATACACTATTCTCAGAATGACTTGGTTGAGTAC
TCACCAGTCACAGAAAAGCATCTTACGGATGGCATGACAGTAAGAGAATTATGCAGTGCTGCCATAACCA
TGAGTGATAACACTGCGGCCAACTTACTTCTGACAACGATCGGAGGACCGAAGGAGCTAACCGCTTTTTT
GCACAACATGGGGGATCATGTAACTCGCCTTGATCGTTGGGAACCGGAGCTGAATGAAGCCATACCAAAC
GACGAGCGTGACACCACGATGCCTGTAGCAATGGCAACAACGTTGCGCAAACTATTAACTGGCGAACTAC
TTACTCTAGCTTCCCGGCAACAATTAATAGACTGGATGGAGGCGGATAAAGTTGCAGGACCACTTCTGCG
CTCGGCCCTTCCGGCTGGCTGGTTTATTGCTGATAAATCTGGAGCCGGTGAGCGTGGGTCTCGCGGTATC
ATTGCAGCACTGGGGCCAGATGGTAAGCCCTCCCGTATCGTAGTTATCTACACGACGGGGAGTCAGGCAA
CTATGGATGAACGAAATAGACAGATCGCTGAGATAGGTGCCTCACTGATTAAGCATTGGTAACTGTCAGA
CCAAGTTTACTCATATATACTTTAGATTGATTTAAAACTTCATTTTTAATTTAAAAGGATCTAGGTGAAG
ATCCTTTTTGATAATCTCATGACCAAAATCCCTTAACGTGAGTTTTCGTTCCACTGAGCGTCAGACCCCG
TAGAAAAGATCAAAGGATCTTCTTGAGATCCTTTTTTTCTGCGCGTAATCTGCTGCTTGCAAACAAAAAA
ACCACCGCTACCAGCGGTGGTTTGTTTGCCGGATCAAGAGCTACCAACTCTTTTTCCGAAGGTAACTGGC
TTCAGCAGAGCGCAGATACCAAATACTGTTCTTCTAGTGTAGCCGTAGTTAGGCCACCACTTCAAGAACT
CTGTAGCACCGCCTACATACCTCGCTCTGCTAATCCTGTTACCAGTGGCTGCTGCCAGTGGCGATAAGTC
GTGTCTTACCGGGTTGGACTCAAGACGATAGTTACCGGATAAGGCGCAGCGGTCGGGCTGAACGGGGGGT
TCGTGCACACAGCCCAGCTTGGAGCGAACGACCTACACCGAACTGAGATACCTACAGCGTGAGCTATGAG
AAAGCGCCACGCTTCCCGAAGGGAGAAAGGCGGACAGGTATCCGGTAAGCGGCAGGGTCGGAACAGGAGA
GCGCACGAGGGAGCTTCCAGGGGGAAACGCCTGGTATCTTTATAGTCCTGTCGGGTTTCGCCACCTCTGA
CTTGAGCGTCGATTTTTGTGATGCTCGTCAGGGGGGCGGAGCCTATGGAAAAACGCCAGCAACGCGGCCT
TTTTACGGTTCCTGGCCTTTTGCTGGCCTTTTGCTCACATGTTCTTTCCTGCGTTATCCCCTGATTCTGT
GGATAACCGTATTACCGCCTTTGAGTGAGCTGATACCGCTCGCCGCAGCCGAACGACCGAGCGCAGCGAG
TCAGTGAGCGAGGAAGCGGAAGAGCGCCCAATACGCAAACCGCCTCTCCCCGCGCGTTGGCCGATTCATT
AATGCAGCTGGCACGACAGGTTTCCCGACTGGAAAGCGGGCAGTGAGCGCAACGCAATTAATGTGAGTTA
GCTCACTCATTAGGCACCCCAGGCTTTACACTTTATGCTTCCGGCTCGTATGTTGTGTGGAATTGTGAGC
GGATAACAATTTCACACAGGAAACAGCTATGACCATGATTACGCCAAGCTCTAGCTAGAGGTCGACGGTA
TACAGACATGATAAGATACATTGATGAGTTTGGACAAACCACAACTAGAATGCAGTGAAAAAAATGCTTT
ATTTGTGAAATTTGTGATGCTATTGCTTTATTTGTAACCATTATAAGCTGCAATAAACAAGTTGGGGTGG
GCGAAGAACTCCAGCATGAGATCCCCGCGCTGGAGGATCATCCAGCCGGCGTCCCGGAAAACGATTCCGA
AGCCCAACCTTTCATAGAAGGCGGCGGTGGAATCGAAATCTCGTAGCACGTGTCAGTCCTGCTCCTCGGC
CACGAAGTGCACGCAGTTGCCGGCCGGGTCGCGCAGGGCGAACTCCCGCCCCCACGGCTGCTCGCCGATC
TCGGTCATGGCCGGCCCGGAGGCGTCCCGGAAGTTCGTGGACACGACCTCCGACCACTCGGCGTACAGCT
CGTCCAGGCCGCGCACCCACACCCAGGCCAGGGTGTTGTCCGGCACCACCTGGTCCTGGACCGCGCTGAT
GAACAGGGTCACGTCGTCCCGGACCACACCGGCGAAGTCGTCCTCCACGAAGTCCCGGGAGAACCCGAGC
CGGTCGGTCCAGAACTCGACCGCTCCGGCGACGTCGCGCGCGGTGAGCACCGGAACGGCACTGGTCAACT
TGGCCATGGTTTAGTTCCTCACCTTGTCGTATTATACTATGCCGATATACTATGCCGATGATTAATTGTC
AACACGTGCTGATCAGATCCGAAAATGGATATACAAGCTCCCGGGAGCTTTTTGCAAAAGCCTAGGCCTC
CAAAAAAGCCTCCTCACTACTTCTGGAATAGCTCAGAGGCAGAGGCGGCCTCGGCCTCTGCATAAATAAA
AAAAATTAGTCAGCCATGGGGCGGAGAATGGGCGGAACTGGGCGGAGTTAGGGGCGGGATGGGCGGAGTT
AGGGGCGGGACTATGGTTGCTGACTAATTGAGATGCATGCTTTGCATACTTCTGCCTGCTGGGGAGCCTG
GGGACTTTCCACACCTGGTTGCTGACTAATTGAGATGCATGCTTTGCATACTTCTGCCTGCTGGGGAGCC
TGGGGACTTTCCACACCCTAACTGACACACATTCCACAGAATTAATTCGCGTTAAATTTTTGTTAAATCA
GCTCATTTTTTAACCAATAGGCCGAAATCGGCAAAATCCCTTATAAATCAAAAGAATAGACCGAGATAGG
GT
[37 nt withheld, positions 6520-6556]
AAAGAACGTGGACTCCAACGTCAAAGG
[49 nt withheld, positions 6584-6632]
